>Addgene plasmid #195910 | pNL2119 pARF7 GG0-GG1 | addgene full sequence | sequence record 386869 | Addgene NGS Result
CACTCTGTGGTCTCAGGAGAAAAAAAAGCTAGGCGTCGAAATCCATAACTTCAAAAGGCCTTCTTACATT
CATCCAATCTCCAAACTTCTGTCTTCACGCATTTATTGCTCAGGGACATCATGTCGCTACTCACTGCCAC
TTATTTGAATTGACATCCATTCATTCCATACATATATATTACCTTCACTTAAAGTTGTAAGTATATAGAA
TTTTAAGCATTCCTGCCAAATAAGTTTTGGATCGAACCTAAACTAACAAAGAGGTTACTGTTTTGTAACT
TTCTTTTTTGATGTGGGGTCATTCAAAGGGTTTACATGCATTTTACAATGGTCTGTGATGAATATGGAGG
TTCAGTCTTTGGTAGATAAAACTTGTTATGTGGCCTTAAACCAAATAGATTGTAGTTTGTACAATGACAT
ATTTATGGTTATATTCGGTTTTCCAATATGTTTAGGAATATATATCACCGTTTTTTTTTGGGTAGACATT
TTAACGATTATAGAGGAAAATTTTGAATGATGGCTGTACTGGGAAAAGAGTGTAAGTTGTGATCATCATA
TGTAATTTTATTTTGTGTGACATTATAACACTTCTTCCAAAAGACAAAAGTTTAGGTTAATTAATATAAG
AAACCAATAAAGAATCATGAACAAAGAGAGAACTTCTATCATTTTTGATATGAAATCGTCCGTTAAAATA
TTGTTCTTTGTGATCGCATATGCTGTATGTACTTAGATTTGATCAATTAATCAACATTTACAACAAAATA
AGATCAATTGTTTATAATGATGATCTAAGCGAATTTAGATTTGTTTGTTATTATAGAACTCATTACTAAA
CATTTAAGTTCCATTCTCGTTTAAAACATGAACGCTAGTTTATGAAACTCAGAACCAACCATGTAAAACT
CCACAAAATTTCTAGTAAAATGCTTTTGTTCAAAATAATGAAAATCATAAAATTTTTTGATGAATTATGA
ATCCTAAAATCTATCTGAATTAAATATAGTTAACTACAAAAGAAATTGCCAAACATATATGTACGCACTT
TGATCAAATAACTAGCTAGTCAGCTTAGTTTGTTTTTTTCAATACATCCCCTATAAATCTATGTTATCCC
TAATCAAGTATTACAATAAATGATACAGTAATAATAACCTTAATGAAAAAAACTTATCAAATTATCAGAG
ATAAGGAAAAAGAAAACACTAATAAAGTTGTTTTTTTGTGTGTCAAAGTTAAAATTTTAGAGGACAATAA
TAACATTAAGAAATTAAATCGTGGCCAGTTTGCTAGTGAATATGTCGGCTTCATGAGCATAACTAAATAG
GTATAAAAAAATAAAAATATCGGAAAAAGAAAAGAGAAGGAAAAAAAAAGGAGAGGAAGAAGAAAAAGCT
GTTCCTGTGCTTTAGCAGACCTTTTGGTAGTTGTCCTGGTCGCTGATCATCCCTTTCCGACAACTCTGTT
GCTCTTTCTCTCACGTTTGAGTCTTAATCTTCGATTGTCCTTGGTCATCCTTAAGTTTTGTTTTTCTCTT
TCGATTCATTTTCCAGATTTCTTTTTATAGAAACCCGTCTCTTTGATTTGATTCCCCCCAAGAAAGGAAA
GCAAAACAAAGAAGAGCAGCTGAATCAAGTAACTTTGTGGGTGTTTTTGAATTATCTGACTCGAGATAAA
GAGCTTCGTTAAAAACGGAATCTTTTTTAAGGTCGTATGCTTTGTTTGTCTCTCCGGAGATTCCGCGTGT
GAAAAGTCGTGGTTTTTGATCTCTTTGAGATACTTAAAATTTCCGAGAAATTGGCGGCTCTGTCGGAGAT
AAAAAGCTGAGATCTTGGAGTTCCCCATTTCTGATTAACGATTCTCTCTGCTGTTACTTGAGCTAGGAAG
CTATTAACAACTTGAGTGAAAGTTTAGGGCTTTTGATGAAGCTCTCACGCAAAGAGCTTAGCTTTGTATA
AGCTCAGATTCAGATTATTTATTGGGTTTATTCTTCAGAGAAAGTAAAGTTGAGTGATCAATGTGAGACC
ACGAAGTGCCTGAATTCTGCAGATATCCATCACACTGGCGGCCGCTCGAGCATGCATCTAGAGGGCCCAA
TTCGCCCTATAGTGAGTCGTATTACAATTCACTGGCCGTCGTTTTACAACGTCGTGACTGGGAAAACCCT
GGCGTTACCCAACTTAATCGCCTTGCAGCACATCCCCCTTTCGCCAGCTGGCGTAATAGCGAAGAGGCCC
GCACCGATCGCCCTTCCCAACAGTTGCGCAGCCTATACGTACGGCAGTTTAAGGTTTACACCTATAAAAG
AGAGAGCCGTTATCGTCTGTTTGTGGATGTACAGAGTGATATTATTGACACGCCGGGGCGACGGATGGTG
ATCCCCCTGGCCAGTGCACGTCTGCTGTCAGATAAAGTCTCCCGTGAACTTTACCCGGTGGTGCATATCG
GGGATGAAAGCTGGCGCATGATGACCACCGATATGGCCAGTGTGCCGGTCTCCGTTATCGGGGAAGAAGT
GGCTGATCTCAGCCACCGCGAAAATGACATCAAAAACGCCATTAACCTGATGTTCTGGGGAATATAAATG
TCAGGCATGAGATTATCAAAAAGGATCTTCACCTAGATCCTTTTCACGTAGAAAGCCAGTCCGCAGAAAC
GGTGCTGACCCCGGATGAATGTCAGCTACTGGGCTATCTGGACAAGGGAAAACGCAAGCGCAAAGAGAAA
GCAGGTAGCTTGCAGTGGGCTTACATGGCGATAGCTAGACTGGGCGGTTTTATGGACAGCAAGCGAACCG
GAATTGCCAGCTGGGGCGCCCTCTGGTAAGGTTGGGAAGCCCTGCAAAGTAAACTGGATGGCTTTCTTGC
CGCCAAGGATCTGATGGCGCAGGGGATCAAGCTCTGATCAAGAGACAGGATGAGGATCGTTTCGCATGAT
TGAACAAGATGGATTGCACGCAGGTTCTCCGGCCGCTTGGGTGGAGAGGCTATTCGGCTATGACTGGGCA
CAACAGACAATCGGCTGCTCTGATGCCGCCGTGTTCCGGCTGTCAGCGCAGGGGCGCCCGGTTCTTTTTG
TCAAGACCGACCTGTCCGGTGCCCTGAATGAACTGCAAGACGAGGCAGCGCGGCTATCGTGGCTGGCCAC
GACGGGCGTTCCTTGCGCAGCTGTGCTCGACGTTGTCACTGAAGCGGGAAGGGACTGGCTGCTATTGGGC
GAAGTGCCGGGGCAGGATCTCCTGTCATCTCACCTTGCTCCTGCCGAGAAAGTATCCATCATGGCTGATG
CAATGCGGCGGCTGCATACGCTTGATCCGGCTACCTGCCCATTCGACCACCAAGCGAAACATCGCATCGA
GCGAGCACGTACTCGGATGGAAGCCGGTCTTGTCGATCAGGATGATCTGGACGAAGAGCATCAGGGGCTC
GCGCCAGCCGAACTGTTCGCCAGGCTCAAGGCGAGCATGCCCGACGGCGAGGATCTCGTCGTGACCCATG
GCGATGCCTGCTTGCCGAATATCATGGTGGAAAATGGCCGCTTTTCTGGATTCATCGACTGTGGCCGGCT
GGGTGTGGCGGACCGCTATCAGGACATAGCGTTGGCTACCCGTGATATTGCTGAAGAGCTTGGCGGCGAA
TGGGCTGACCGCTTCCTCGTGCTTTACGGTATCGCCGCTCCCGATTCGCAGCGCATCGCCTTCTATCGCC
TTCTTGACGAGTTCTTCTGAATTATTAACGCTTACAATTTCCTGATGCGGTATTTTCTCCTTACGCATCT
GTGCGGTATTTCACACCGCATCAGGTGGCACTTTTCGGGGAAATGTGCGCGGAACCCCTATTTGTTTATT
TTTCTAAATACATTCAAATATGTATCCGCTCATGAGACAATAACCCTGATAAATGCTTCAATAATAGCAC
GTGAGGAGGGCCACCATGGCCAAGTTGACCAGTGCCGTTCCGGTGCTCACCGCGCGCGACGTCGCCGGAG
CGGTCGAGTTCTGGACCGACCGGCTCGGGTTCTCCCGGGACTTCGTGGAGGACGACTTCGCCGGTGTGGT
CCGGGACGACGTGACCCTGTTCATCAGCGCGGTCCAGGACCAGGTGGTGCCGGACAACACCCTGGCCTGG
GTGTGGGTGCGCGGCCTGGACGAGCTGTACGCCGAGTGGTCGGAGGTCGTGTCCACGAACTTCCGGGACG
CCTCCGGGCCGGCCATGACCGAGATCGGCGAGCAGCCGTGGGGGCGGGAGTTCGCCCTGCGCGACCCGGC
CGGCAACTGCGTGCACTTCGTGGCCGAGGAGCAGGACTGACACGTGCTAAAACTTCATTTTTAATTTAAA
AGGATCTAGGTGAAGATCCTTTTTGATAATCTCATGACCAAAATCCCTTAACGTGAGTTTTCGTTCCACT
GAGCGTCAGACCCCGTAGAAAAGATCAAAGGATCTTCTTGAGATCCTTTTTTTCTGCGCGTAATCTGCTG
CTTGCAAACAAAAAAACCACCGCTACCAGCGGTGGTTTGTTTGCCGGATCAAGAGCTACCAACTCTTTTT
CCGAAGGTAACTGGCTTCAGCAGAGCGCAGATACCAAATACTGTTCTTCTAGTGTAGCCGTAGTTAGGCC
ACCACTTCAAGAACTCTGTAGCACCGCCTACATACCTCGCTCTGCTAATCCTGTTACCAGTGGCTGCTGC
CAGTGGCGATAAGTCGTGTCTTACCGGGTTGGACTCAAGACGATAGTTACCGGATAAGGCGCAGCGGTCG
GGCTGAACGGGGGGTTCGTGCACACAGCCCAGCTTGGAGCGAACGACCTACACCGAACTGAGATACCTAC
AGCGTGAGCTATGAGAAAGCGCCACGCTTCCCGAAGGGAGAAAGGCGGACAGGTATCCGGTAAGCGGCAG
GGTCGGAACAGGAGAGCGCACGAGGGAGCTTCCAGGGGGAAACGCCTGGTATCTTTATAGTCCTGTCGGG
TTTCGCCACCTCTGACTTGAGCGTCGATTTTTGTGATGCTCGTCAGGGGGGCGGAGCCTATGGAAAAACG
CCAGCAACGCGGCCTTTTTACGGTTCCTGGCCTTTTGCTGGCCTTTTGCTCACATGTTCTTTCCTGCGTT
ATCCCCTGATTCTGTGGATAACCGTATTACCGCCTTTGAGTGAGCTGATACCGCTCGCCGCAGCCGAACG
ACCGAGCGCAGCGAGTCAGTGAGCGAGGAAGCGGAAGAGCGCCCAATACGCAAACCGCCTCTCCCCGCGC
GTTGGCCGATTCATTAATGCAGCTGGCACGACAGGTTTCCCGACTGGAAAGCGGGCAGTGAGCGCAACGC
AATTAATGTGAGTTAGCTCACTCATTAGGCACCCCAGGCTTTACACTTTATGCTTCCGGCTCGTATGTTG
TGTGGAATTGTGAGCGGATAACAATTTCACACAGGAAACAGCTATGACCATGATTACGCCAAGCTATTTA
GGTGACGCGTTAGAATACTCAAGCTATGCATCAAGCTTGGTACCGAGCTCGGATCCACTAGTAACGGCCG
CCAGTGTGCTGGAATTCAGG
Features (pLannotate 1.2.2; 13 found; start..end, strand, type, name):
   2106..2124    -  promoter       T7 promoter: promoter for bacteriophage T7 RNA polymerase
   2127..2274    +  CDS            lacZα (fragment): LacZα fragment of β-galactosidase; lacZ fragment
   2284..2587    +  CDS            ccdB (fragment): CcdB, a bacterial toxin that poisons DNA gyrase; ccdB; Plasmids containing the ccdB gene cannot be propagated in standard E. coli strains.
   2635..2904    +  CDS            tnpA (fragment): TN5P_ECOLX - Also known as tnp. Experimental evidence at protein level: Swiss-Prot protein existence level 1. Mediates transposition of transposon Tn5 by a 'cut and paste' mechanism. First, the monomeric transposase binds the 19 bp inverted DNA repeats flanking the transposon. Then, dimerization of the DNA- bound transposase creates a synaptic DNA complex. After nicking of the first DNA strand, excision of the transposon proceeds through a series of intermediates. The transposase then mediates the insertion of the transposon at a new site by strand transfer. The activity of the wild- type tran
   2936..3730    +  CDS            NeoR/KanR: aminoglycoside phosphotransferase from Tn5; aph(3')-II (or nptII); confers resistance to neomycin, kanamycin, and G418 (Geneticin®)
   3751..3801    -  misc_feature   bom (fragment): basis of mobility region from pBR322
   3828..3916    +  promoter       AmpR promoter (fragment): bla
   3936..4310    +  CDS            BleoR: antibiotic-binding protein; Sh ble from Streptoalloteichus hindustanus; confers resistance to bleomycin, phleomycin, and Zeocin™
   4448..5036    +  rep_origin     ori: high-copy-number ColE1/pMB1/pBR322/pUC origin of replication
   5219..5311    +  CDS            lacI (fragment): lac repressor; lacI; The lac repressor binds to the lac operator to inhibit transcription in E. coli. This inhibition can be relieved by adding lactose or isopropyl-β-D-thiogalactopyranoside (IPTG).
   5324..5345    +  protein_bind   CAP binding site: CAP binding activates transcription in the presence of cAMP. E. coli catabolite activator protein
   5360..5390    +  promoter       lac promoter: promoter for the E. coli lac operon
   5398..5414    +  protein_bind   lac operator: The lac repressor binds to the lac operator to inhibit transcription in E. coli. This inhibition can be relieved by adding lactose or isopropyl-β-D-thiogalactopyranoside (IPTG). lac repressor encoded by lacI
