[The description below was written by a language model from this plasmid's Addgene catalogue record and pLannotate feature annotations shown in this document.]
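Description:
pNL2119 pARF7 GG0-GG1 is a Level 0 Golden Gate part plasmid that carries the promoter of the Arabidopsis thaliana AUXIN RESPONSE FACTOR 7 gene (ARF7, also known as NPH4, AT5G20730). The promoter fragment of about 2 kb was placed in the pCR-BluntII-TOPO backbone by TOPO cloning and is flanked by linkers designated GG0 and GG1. These linkers set the part's position and orientation when it is assembled with other modules in a hierarchical Golden Gate scheme. The complete sequence is 5,550 nt, which matches the stated backbone plus insert. The automated annotation places no feature on roughly the first 2.1 kb, and this unannotated stretch is presumably the plant promoter insert.

The annotated elements are the standard parts of the TOPO backbone. A high-copy ColE1/pUC-type origin supports propagation in E. coli, and the Tn5-derived NeoR/KanR gene provides the kanamycin selection listed in the record. A BleoR (Sh ble) cassette is also present. The lac promoter, operator and CAP site lie upstream of the cloning site, while a T7 promoter and fragments of lacZα and ccdB lie on its other side. In this backbone the lacZα–ccdB fusion is a lethal counter-selection marker that is disrupted by insertion, so insert-bearing plasmids can grow in ordinary strains such as DH5alpha. The short tnpA, lacI and bom fragments are backbone remnants with no role here.

The plasmid has no plant expression capability of its own and serves as a storage and donor module. It supplies the ARF7 promoter for building higher-level constructs, within a synthetic biology toolbox that uses integrases to record gene expression during plant development.
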