Addgene plasmid #195910: pNL2119 pARF7 GG0-GG1
Purpose: Level 0 pARF7 promoter with GG0 and GG1 golden gate linkers
Depositing lab: Jennifer Nemhauser. Depositing organization: University of Washington. Publication: An integrase toolbox to record gene-expression during plant development. Guiziou S, Maranas CJ, Chu JC, Nemhauser JL. Nat Commun. 2023 Apr 3;14(1):1844. doi: 10.1038/s41467-023-37607-5. PubMed 37012288.
Backbone
  Vector backbone: pCR-BluntII-TOPO
  Backbone manufacturer: Thermo Fisher Scientific
  Backbone size w/o insert (bp): 3512
  Vector type: Synthetic Biology
Growth in bacteria
  Bacterial resistance: Kanamycin, 50 μg/mL
  Growth temperature: 37°C
  Growth strain: DH5alpha
  Copy number: High Copy
Gene/Insert
  Gene/Insert name: pARF7
  Species: A. thaliana (mustard weed)
  Insert size (bp): 2038
  Entrez Gene: NPH4 (a.k.a. AT5G20730, ARF7, AUXIN RESPONSE FACTOR 7, AUXIN-REGULATED TRANSCRIPTIONAL ACTIVATOR 7, AUXIN-RESPONSIVE TRANSCRIPTIONAL ACTIVATOR 7, BIP, BIPOSTO, IAA21, IAA23, IAA25, MASSUGU 1, MSG1, NON-PHOTOTROPHIC HYPOCOTYL, T1M15.130, T1M15_130, TIR5, TRANSPORT INHIBITOR RESPONSE 5, indole-3-acetic acid inducible 21, indole-3-acetic acid inducible 23, indole-3-acetic acid inducible 25)
  Cloning method: TOPO Cloning
Terms and licenses: Academic/Nonprofit Terms; Industry Terms: Not Available to Industry
How to cite: pNL2119 pARF7 GG0-GG1 was a gift from Jennifer Nemhauser (Addgene plasmid # 195910 ; http://n2t.net/addgene:195910 ; RRID:Addgene_195910)
